>Addgene plasmid #200868 | pSCT155: pHelper(ZooTsy)_ΔHTH | addgene full sequence | sequence record 399449 | Addgene NGS Result
TTTACACTTTATGCTTCCGGCTCGTATGTTGGTCGACGTGGAGATATACCATGTTTAACTTTAATAAGGA
GATATACATGGCGAATCCGAAGATAGTGCTGGCGACATCCGATGTCGCTTCGCGCGCTCTCGCGCCAGCA
GATGCCGAACTGTTCGGGACCATCATTGATGCATGGACTCGTCGCCGCATCGGCTCGCTGCGCCATACCC
ACAAAGCCGTAGCCAGGGACGTCTCGGTGCTGCGGGAGTTTGCTGCCCACTCAGGTCTGCCGCCTTGGCT
CTGGAATGAGGATGCATTTGACTGCTGGTGCGATCATCTCGGATTGGAGCGCCGGTTGGCCAATAGCACC
CAGCGGCATTACCAATGCTCGATCCGATCCTTCCTCGAATATCTCACGACGAACGTCAAGTTCAGGAACG
AGATCCGGCGCTTGTATGGCGTCGAGCCACGACAGATTTGCACGGAAGAGAACTGCATCCCCCATACCGT
CGAAAAGGAGTCCTCCAAAGAGCGCCGAGCCTTCACACATGAGGAAATCGAGTTGTTTTTTGACGGGCTG
CGGCGCGCTTCTGTCGAGGCCGGCCGCTTCAGGACCAAGGATTACAACCCTCTTCGTCGGGACCGTACTT
TCTTTTTCACCCTCTACTCCGGAGGGCTCAGGATTTCCGAAGGCCTCAACCTAAACGTAAATTCGTTTGC
GCCGAATCCAGCTTTACCTGAACTTGGCCCCTATGGATTCATCAAGGTCTGGGGCAAGGGAAGCCGGGGA
AGTGGGAAGCGCTTTCGGACCGTACCGGTCACCCATCCTGACTTCCCTGAGCTCATGGACTGGTACATCA
CAAGAGTCCGCCCTGAATTCCTTCATCGAGCGGACCCCAATGAGGAAGCCTTGTTCCTCTCGGAGCGGGG
AACTCGTCTCAAGTCGTCCAGCGCCGACGCACGCTTCAAAATCGCAACTCGCTATTGCGGCCTGGAAGGC
GAAGGACTGACGCCACACTGTCTGCGCCACTCGAGCGTTACCCACGAATCCTTGCGCTTCAGCATCGAGA
TGGTTCGTCGGAAGCATGGCCACGCTTCTGCGGCAACGACACAAGGCTATATGCACGTCCCCGACGTTAT
GGTCGACGACGAAATCAGCAGCGTCGTCTCCCGCGAGCTCGATGACGCGCTCAACACACAGGAGAAGAAA
GAATGAAATAGCGTTCCTACATGGCGACCTCTGCTCATACCTGTTGCGATGAATGCAGCCGTCCGATGGC
CAAGGCGCGTCTCGTCCGGAACGGGAAGGCCTTGTGCGACACCTGCAGCCAGCGGATTCCCTACGCCCCT
TGTGGCAAGTGCGGAAAGCAGACGCGCATGCTCAATGACCAAGGGGAACCGCTCTGCAAGGTCTGCCGTG
CCCTCAACCGCACCTGCGTGCGTTGCGGCAAGCCAGTGCGCAAGGCTGGGCGCTTGGTCGATGGCGGTGC
TGTCTGCGGCCCCTGCGCCAAGTATTACCGTGAACCGCAGGCCTGCGATCAATGTGGGGCAATGGAGAAG
GTTCTTACCGGCGTACAGACAGAAACTGGGCGGCGCCGTCTCTGCGGCAGGTGTTTCCGGCGCCATAAAG
GCTACAAGAGCTGCAGCATCTGCCGGAAAGACAGGCTGCCTGTCGGCGTGACCGCTGACGGCAAGCCTAT
ATGCAAAACCTGTTTGAGTGCGGCCGGAAAACCTTTCGTGTGCCCAACCTGTGGCCAGGAAGGAATACGC
CATAGTAGAAGGCGTTGCCAGAAGTGCTACGTTCGCGATACGGCGAAAAGCCGTGTCGAGGAATATGCTC
CCCTTTTTAGTCATGCATGGACCCGGGAAGCCTGGCTGGGATTTGGTGCAGAGACCCTGGAGGCAATGAA
TCCAGAAAAGCTAGTGCATCGAATCAACAGCTACTACCTCTTCTTCGTCCGGCTTGATCTCGCCTTCAGC
AAACCTACAGAAATCACGCCGGTCGCGCTGTTGAAAAGCGTCGGCGGCTTGGATGGGCTCCGTCGATACA
CCGTGCCCTATGGCTATCTCCTGAAGCACCGAATCATCCCCGAGACAACGCGCAGTCTCCTGCAGGACGA
GGCTGAATCCATCAGGCAGGAAGCCATGATCGCCAAGCTGGATGGCAAGTGGTATGCCCCAGTCATGGCA
CGCTACCGGAATCACCTGCTGACTGTCCGCGCCCGATACGACAGCCGGGGCTGGAAAGGGGAAGATACCC
GGATGAAGGCGCGCTCGATTACGCTCAACCTCCGGGCGGCTCGGCGTTTATGCGAAACGCTGGATGCCAT
AGGTGTCCAGATGATTCAGCAGACGACGCCAGAGATGCTGGACAAGTTCTTCATGGACTATCCTGGACTG
GCCGTCTCAATCCGTGCCTTCGTCCGATACCTGAACCGGAAGGAAAAACTCTTTCAGCGCCTGCGCCTGA
AGACAGTTGCCCGGAGTGTGCCGGAAGGGATTTTCCTGCCCCGCGAAAAATCCACTGCGCTCATTCAAGC
GTGGATGACGCCGACTGATGAGACGCTTCGGCAGTCCCTCATCGGCCTGTTCATGCTGCTCTATGCCCAG
ACGGTCAAGAACTGTGTTCGGCTTCGTCTGGATGCACTCATCCAACGGGCTGACGGGCGTTATCGCATAG
CATTTGGCCGCGCGGAAATCCACCTGGATGCTCGGATCAGCGCGATACTCGATCGCTATTTGAACGTGCG
GCAAACACTGGTTGCTCTGGACCATGCCGACGAAAATCCGTATCTCTTTCCGGGACGGCAGTTAGGCAGT
CACCTGAGTGCCGAATCGGTATCCGGTTGGTTGAAAAAGGCGGGCGTCAGCTCCGATCAGTTGTTTGCAA
CATCAATCTATAACGCCTATCAAAATGGCCTGCGACTTCCCAAGGTCTTGGTGCGAGCGTTTGGCATCAC
CGATACGACCGCGATCAAGTATCTCAACATGCTGGATCCCCGCCTGGTCATGGAGATCGAACGCAAACCA
CTGGGCGGCGGGGACGAACCCTGATGGCTGGCGAACTTACCGTTCGGAAAAATCCATACGCCAGCGGTCA
GCCGTGGTGGCTCTATATGCTCGAATGCAAGGGCGGAGGCATCTACACCGGCATCGCGCTGGATGTGGAT
GCGCGGTTTGAGCAACACGTCGCAGGCAAGGGCGCCAAATACACGCGCATGAACCGGCCCATCCGGGTCG
TCGCGCGCATCCGCTACGACACGCACCGGGAAGCCGCTCAGGCTGAAGTTGCGCTGAAACGCCTCAAGCC
CCTGGAAAAGCTGCGGTGGGCCTATGCCTTGGCTGGGTTAGTCGGCATGGACAAGTCGGCGTAACGCGTG
GGGCGTCTCCGGATCGTTGAGGGGCAAAAGCATCGCGGCCCCCGAGGCTGCTGCCACCGCTGAGCAATAA
CCTAGGCTGCTGCCACCGCTGAGCAATAACTAGCATAACCCCTTGGGGCCTCTAAACGGGTCTTGAGGGG
TTTTTTGCTGAAACCTCAGGCATTTGAGAAGCACACGGTCACACTGCTTCCGGTAGTCAATAAACCGGTA
AACCAGCAATAGACATAAGCGGCTATTTAACGACCCTGCCCTGAACCGACGACCGGGTCATCGTGGCCGG
ATCTTGCGGCCCCTCGGCTTGAACGAATTGTTAGACATTATTTGCCGACTACCTTGGTGATCTCGCCTTT
CACGTAGTGGACAAATTCTTCCAACTGATCTGCGCGCGAGGCCAAGCGATCTTCTTCTTGTCCAAGATAA
GCCTGTCTAGCTTCAAGTATGACGGGCTGATACTGGGCCGGCAGGCGCTCCATTGCCCAGTCGGCAGCGA
CATCCTTCGGCGCGATTTTGCCGGTTACTGCGCTGTACCAAATGCGGGACAACGTAAGCACTACATTTCG
CTCATCGCCAGCCCAGTCGGGCGGCGAGTTCCATAGCGTTAAGGTTTCATTTAGCGCCTCAAATAGATCC
TGTTCAGGAACCGGATCAAAGAGTTCCTCCGCCGCTGGACCTACCAAGGCAACGCTATGTTCTCTTGCTT
TTGTCAGCAAGATAGCCAGATCAATGTCGATCGTGGCTGGCTCGAAGATACCTGCAAGAATGTCATTGCG
CTGCCATTCTCCAAATTGCAGTTCGCGCTTAGCTGGATAACGCCACGGAATGATGTCGTCGTGCACAACA
ATGGTGACTTCTACAGCGCGGAGAATCTCGCTCTCTCCAGGGGAAGCCGAAGTTTCCAAAAGGTCGTTGA
TCAAAGCTCGCCGCGTTGTTTCATCAAGCCTTACGGTCACCGTAACCAGCAAATCAATATCACTGTGTGG
CTTCAGGCCGCCATCCACTGCGGAGCCGTACAAATGTACGGCCAGCAACGTCGGTTCGAGATGGCGCTCG
ATGACGCCAACTACCTCTGATAGTTGAGTCGATACTTCGGCGATCACCGCTTCCCTCATACTCTTCCTTT
TTCAATATTATTGAAGCATTTATCAGGGTTATTGTCTCATGAGCGGATACATATTTGAATGTATTTAGAA
AAATAAACAAATAGCTAGCTCACTCGGTCGCTACGCTCCGGGCGTGAGACTGCGGCGGGCGCTGCGGACA
CATACAAAGTTACCCACAGATTCCGTGGATAAGCAGGGGACTAACATGTGAGGCAAAACAGCAGGGCCGC
GCCGGTGGCGTTTTTCCATAGGCTCCGCCCTCCTGCCAGAGTTCACATAAACAGACGCTTTTCCGGTGCA
TCTGTGGGAGCCGTGAGGCTCAACCATGAATCTGACAGTACGGGCGAAACCCGACAGGACTTAAAGATCC
CCACCGTTTCCGGCGGGTCGCTCCCTCTTGCGCTCTCCTGTTCCGACCCTGCCGTTTACCGGATACCTGT
TCCGCCTTTCTCCCTTACGGGAAGTGTGGCGCTTTCTCATAGCTCACACACTGGTATCTCGGCTCGGTGT
AGGTCGTTCGCTCCAAGCTGGGCTGTAAGCAAGAACTCCCCGTTCAGCCCGACTGCTGCGCCTTATCCGG
TAACTGTTCACTTGAGTCCAACCCGGAAAAGCACGGTAAAACGCCACTGGCAGCAGCCATTGGTAACTGG
GAGTTCGCAGAGGATTTGTTTAGCTAAACACGCGGTTGCTCTTGAAGTGTGCGCCAAAGTCCGGCTACAC
TGGAAGGACAGATTTGGTTGCTGTGCTCTGCGAAAGCCAGTTACCACGGTTAAGCAGTTCCCCAACTGNC
TTAACCTTCGATCAAACCACCTCCCCAGGTGGTTTTTTCGTTTACAGGGCAAAAGATTACGCGCAGAAAA
AAAGGATCTCAAGAAGATCCTTTGATCTTTTCTACTGAACCGCTCTAGATTTCAGTGCAATTTATCTCTT
CAAATGTAGCACCTGAAGTCAGCCCCATACGATATAAGTTGTAATTCTCATGTTAGTCATGCCCCGCGCC
CACCGGAAGGAGCTGACTGGGTTGAAGGCTCTCAAGGGCATCGGTCGAGATCCCGGTGCCTAATGAGTGA
GCTAACTTACATTAATTGCGTTGCGC
Features (pLannotate 1.2.2; 11 found; start..end, strand, type, name):
      1..31      +  promoter       lac promoter: promoter for the E. coli lac operon
     52..72      +  RBS            RBS (fragment): efficient ribosome binding site from bacteriophage T7 gene 10 (Olins and Rangwala, 1989)
   3085..3303    +  CDS            Y5558_CUPPJ (fragment): Protein inferred from homology: Swiss-Prot protein existence level 3. From Cupriavidus pinatubonensis (strain JMP 134 / LMG 1197) (Cupriavidus necator (strain JMP 134)).
   3406..3423    +  CDS            SET1 (fragment): solubility-enhancement tag derived from T7 phage gene 10B
   3435..3452    +  CDS            SET1 (fragment): solubility-enhancement tag derived from T7 phage gene 10B
   3460..3507    +  terminator     T7 terminator: transcription terminator for bacteriophage T7 RNA polymerase
   3678..4469    -  CDS            SmR: aminoglycoside adenylyltransferase (Murphy, 1985); aadA; confers resistance to spectinomycin and streptomycin
   4470..4561    -  promoter       AmpR promoter: bla
   4609..5347    -  rep_origin     CloDF13 ori: Plasmids containing the CloDF13 (CDF) origin of replication can be propagated in E. coli cells that contain additional plasmids with compatible origins.
   5444..5508    -  CDS            TcR (fragment): tetracycline efflux protein; tet; confers resistance to tetracycline
   5523..5544    -  protein_bind   CAP binding site: CAP binding activates transcription in the presence of cAMP. E. coli catabolite activator protein
