[The description below was written by a language model from this plasmid's Addgene catalogue record and pLannotate feature annotations shown in this document.]
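Description:
pSCT155: pHelper(ZooTsy)_ΔHTH is a bacterial expression plasmid built on the pCDFDuet-1 backbone and assembled by Gibson cloning. It serves as the "helper" component for a Tn7-like transposon system, termed ZooTsy, from Zoogloea sp. LCSB751. It replicates in E. coli from the CloDF13 (CDF) origin at low copy. This origin is compatible with other common replicons, so the helper can be maintained alongside additional plasmids in the same cell. Selection is by spectinomycin, conferred by the aadA (SmR) aminoglycoside adenylyltransferase gene, which the annotation shows driven by a bla-type promoter.

The payload is a set of ZooTsy protein-coding genes with the HTH (helix-turn-helix) protein omitted, as the ΔHTH name and stated purpose indicate. The automated feature table of the 5.6 kb sequence shows a CAP binding site and lac promoter followed by a T7 gene 10-derived ribosome binding site, then roughly 3 kb of mostly unannotated sequence ending at a T7 terminator. This region presumably holds the ZooTsy open reading frames, consistent with lac-controlled inducible expression. The only hit within it is a short homology-based match to an uncharacterised Cupriavidus protein, and the record does not name the individual genes or their order. The small SET1 and TcR fragment hits are likely incidental matches or backbone remnants rather than functional elements.

The associated study concerns the modularity and diversity of target selectors in Tn7 transposons. On that basis, the plasmid most plausibly serves as a deletion variant for testing the contribution of the HTH protein to ZooTsy activity by comparison with a complete helper, although the record does not describe the assay.
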