Addgene plasmid #200868: pSCT155: pHelper(ZooTsy)_ΔHTH
Purpose: Inducible expression of ZooTsy (except HTH) proteins.
Depositing lab: Feng Zhang. Depositing organization: Broad Institute. Publication: Modularity and diversity of target selectors in Tn7 transposons. Faure G, Saito M, Benler S, Peng I, Wolf YI, Strecker J, Altae-Tran H, Neumann E, Li D, Makarova KS, Macrae RK, Koonin EV, Zhang F. Mol Cell. 2023 Jun 15;83(12):2122-2136.e10. doi: 10.1016/j.molcel.2023.05.013. Epub 2023 Jun 1. PubMed 37267947.
Backbone
  Vector backbone: pCDFDuet-1
  Vector type: Bacterial Expression
Growth in bacteria
  Bacterial resistance: Spectinomycin, 50 μg/mL
  Growth temperature: 37°C
  Growth strain: NEB Stable
  Copy number: Low Copy
Gene/Insert
  Gene/Insert name: ZooTsy
  Species: Zoogloea sp. LCSB751
  Cloning method: Gibson Cloning
Terms and licenses: Academic/Nonprofit Terms; Industry Terms: Not Available to Industry
How to cite: pSCT155: pHelper(ZooTsy)_ΔHTH was a gift from Feng Zhang (Addgene plasmid # 200868 ; http://n2t.net/addgene:200868 ; RRID:Addgene_200868)
